>Addgene plasmid #101127 | pMCP-tag (m) Vector | addgene full sequence | sequence record 194153 | Addgene NGS Result
GGTTGCTGACTAATTGAGATGCATGCTTTGCATACTTCTGCCTGCTGGGGAGCCTGGGGACTTTCCACAC
CCTAACTGACACACATTCCACAGCTGGTTCTTTCCGCCTCAGGATTCTTCCTTTTTCAATGTCTGACGCT
CAGTGGAACGAAAACTCACGTTAAGGGATTTTGGTCATGAGATTATCAAAAAGGATCTTCACCTAGATCC
TTTTAAATTAAAAATGAAGTTTTAAATCAATCTAAAGTATATATGAGTAAACTTGGTCTGACAGTTACCA
ATGCTTAATCAGTGAGGCACCTATCTCAGCGATCTGTCTATTTCGTTCATCCATAGTTGCCTGACTCCCC
GTCGTGTAGATAACTACGATACGGGAGGGCTTACCATCTGGCCCCAGTGCTGCAATGATACCGCGAGACC
CACGCTCACCGGCTCCAGATTTATCAGCAATAAACCAGCCAGCCGGAAGGGCCGAGCGCAGAAGTGGTCC
TGCAACTTTATCCGCCTCCATCCAGTCTATTAATTGTTGCCGGGAAGCTAGAGTAAGTAGTTCGCCAGTT
AATAGTTTGCGCAACGTTGTTGCCATTGCTACAGGCATCGTGGTGTCACGCTCGTCGTTTGGTATGGCTT
CATTCAGCTCCGGTTCCCAACGATCAAGGCGAGTTACATGATCCCCCATGTTGTGCAAAAAAGCGGTTAG
CTCCTTCGGTCCTCCGATCGTTGTCAGAAGTAAGTTGGCCGCAGTGTTATCACTCATGGTTATGGCAGCA
CTGCATAATTCTCTTACTGTCATGCCATCCGTAAGATGCTTTTCTGTGACTGGTGAGTACTCAACCAAGT
CATTCTGAGAATAGTGTATGCGGCGACCGAGTTGCTCTTGCCCGGCGTCAACACGGGATAATACCGCGCC
ACATAGCAGAACTTTAAAAGTGCTCATCATTGGAAAACGTTCTTCGGGGCGAAAACTCTCAAGGATCTTA
CCGCTGTTGAGATCCAGTTCGATGTAACCCACTCGTGCACCCAACTGATCTTCAGCATCTTTTACTTTCA
CCAGCGTTTCTGGGTGAGCAAAAACAGGAAGGCAAAATGCCGCAAAAAAGGGAATAAGGGCGACACGGAA
ATGTTGAATACTCATACTCTTCCTTTTTCAATATTATTGAAGCATTTATCAGGGTTATTGTCTCATGAGC
GGATACATATTTGAATGTATTTAGAAAAATAAACAAAAGAGTTTGTAGAAACGCAAAAAGACCATCCGTC
AGGATGGCCTTCTGCTTATTAACGCTTACAATTTACGCGTTAAGATACATTGATGAGTTTGGACAAACCA
CAACTAGAATGCAGTGAAAAAAATGCTTTATTTGTGAAATTTGTGATGCTATTGCTTTATTTGTAACCAT
TATAAGCTGCAATAAACAAGTTAACAACAACAATTGCATTCATTTTATGTTTCAGGTTCAGGGGGAGGTG
TGGGAGGTTTTTTAAAGCAAGTAAAACCTCTACAAATGTGGTATGGCTGATTATGATCATGAACAGACTG
TGAGGACTGAGGGGCCTGAAATGAGCCTTGGGACTGTGAATCTAAAATACACAAACAATTAGAATCAGTA
GTTTAACACATTATACACTTAAAAATTGGATCTCCATTCGCCATTCAGGCTGCGCAACTGTTGGGAAGGG
CGATCGAGTGAATTGTAATACGACTCACTATAGGGCGAATTGGGTACACTTACCTGGTACCGGGCCCCCC
CTCGAGTCAGGATCCTGGCGCGCCTATACCTGCAGGCGCCTGGTGGCCGTTGATGTAATCAATGGCAGCC
TGAACGGTGGTGATTTTCTCAGCTTCTTCGTCCGGAATCTCAGTATCAAACTCTTCTTCCAGAGCCATTA
CCAGCTCAACGGTCCCAAGAGAAGTCGCGCCCAGGTCTTCAACGAAAGAAGCATTGTTGGTAACTTCTTC
CTGCTTAACGCCCAGCTGTTCGCCGATAATTTTCTTAACGCGTTCTTCGATAGTGCTCATGGTAAGCTTG
ATATCGCGGCCGCCACCGCGGTGGAGCTCCAGCTTTTGTTCCCTTTAGTGAGGGTTAATTTCGAGCTTGG
CGTAATCGCTAGCGGATCTGACGGTTCACTAAACCAGCTCTGCTTATATAGACCTCCCACCGTACACGCC
TACCGCCCATTTGCGTCAATGGGGCGGAGTTGTTACGACATTTTGGAAAGTCCCGTTGATTTTGGTGCCA
AAACAAACTCCCATTGACGTCAATGGGGTGGAGACTTGGAAATCCCCGTGAGTCAAACCGCTATCCACGC
CCATTGATGTACTGCCAAAACCGCATCACCATGGTAATAGCGATGACTAATACGTAGATGTACTGCCAAG
TAGGAAAGTCCCATAAGGTCATGTACTGGGCATAATGCCAGGCGGGCCATTTACCGTCATTGACGTCAAT
AGGGGGCGTACTTGGCATATGATACACTTGATGTACTGCCAAGTGGGCAGTTTACCGTAAATACTCCACC
CATTGACGTCAATGGAAAGTCCCTATTGGCGTTACTATGGGAACATACGTCATTATTGACGTCAATGGGC
GGGGGTCGTTGGGCGGTCAGCCAGGCGGGCCATTTACCGTAAGTTATGTAACGCGGAACTCCATATATGG
GCTATGAACTAATGACCCCGTAATTGATTACTATTAATAACTAATGCATGGCGGTAATACGGTTATCCAC
AGAATCAGGGGATAACGCAGGAAAGAACATGTGAGCAAAAGGCCAGCAAAAGGCCAGGAACCGTAAAAAG
GCCGCGTTGCTGGCGTTTTTCCATAGGCTCCGCCCCCCTGACGAGCATCACAAAAATCGACGCTCAAGTC
AGAGGTGGCGAAACCCGACAGGACTATAAAGATACCAGGCGTTTCCCCCTGGAAGCTCCCTCGTGCGCTC
TCCTGTTCCGACCCTGCCGCTTACCGGATACCTGTCCGCCTTTCTCCCTTCGGGAAGCGTGGCGCTTTCT
CATAGCTCACGCTGTAGGTATCTCAGTTCGGTGTAGGTCGTTCGCTCCAAGCTGGGCTGTGTGCACGAAC
CCCCCGTTCAGCCCGACCGCTGCGCCTTATCCGGTAACTATCGTCTTGAGTCCAACCCGGTAAGACACGA
CTTATCGCCACTGGCAGCAGCCACTGGTAACAGGATTAGCAGAGCGAGGTATGTAGGCGGTGCTACAGAG
TTCTTGAAGTGGTGGCCTAACTACGGCTACACTAGAAGAACAGTATTTGGTATCTGCGCTCTGCTGAAGC
CAGTTACCTTCGGAAAAAGAGTTGGTAGCTCTTGATCCGGCAAACAAACCACCGCTGGTAGCGGTGGTTT
TTTTGTTTGCAAGCAGCAGATTACGCGCAGAAAAAAAGGATCTCAAGAAGATCCTTTGATCTTTTCTACG
GGGTCTGACGCTCAGTGGAACGAAAACTCACGTTAAGGGATTTTGGTCATGAGATTATCAAAAAGGATCT
TCACCTAGATCCTTTTAAATTAAAAATGAAGTTTTAAATCAATCTAAAGTATATATGAGTAACCTGAGGC
TATGGCAGGGCCTGCCGCCCCGACGTTGGCTGCGAGCCCTGGGCCTTCACCCGAACTTGGGGGGTGGGGT
GGGGAAAAGGAAGAAACGCGGGCGTATTGGCCCCAATGGGGTCTCGGTGGGGTATCGACAGAGTGCCAGC
CCTGGGACCGAACCCCGCGTTTATGAACAAACGACCCAACACCGTGCGTTTTATTCTGTCTTTTTATTGC
CGTCATAGCGCGGGTTCCTTCCGGTATTGTCTCCTTCCGTGTTTCAGTTAGCCTCCCCCTAGGGTGGGCG
AAGAACTCCAGCATGAGATCCCCGCGCTGGAGGATCATCCAGCCGGCGTCCCGGAAAACGATTCCGAAGC
CCAACCTTTCATAGAAGGCGGCGGTGGAATCGAAATCTCGTGATGGCAGGTTGGGCGTCGCTTGGTCGGT
CATTTCGAACCCCAGAGTCCCGCTCAGAAGAACTCGTCAAGAAGGCGATAGAAGGCGATGCGCTGCGAAT
CGGGAGCGGCGATACCGTAAAGCACGAGGAAGCGGTCAGCCCATTCGCCGCCAAGTTCTTCAGCAATATC
ACGGGTAGCCAACGCTATGTCCTGATAGCGGTCCGCCACACCCAGCCGGCCACAGTCGATGAATCCAGAA
AAGCGGCCATTTTCCACCATGATATTCGGCAAGCAGGCATCGCCATGGGTCACGACGAGATCCTCGCCGT
CGGGCATGCTCGCCTTGAGCCTGGCGAACAGTTCGGCTGGCGCGAGCCCCTGATGTTCTTCGTCCAGATC
ATCCTGATCGACAAGACCGGCTTCCATCCGAGTACGTGCTCGCTCGATGCGATGTTTCGCTTGGTGGTCG
AATGGGCAGGTAGCCGGATCAAGCGTATGCAGCCGCCGCATTGCATCAGCCATGATGGATACTTTCTCGG
CAGGAGCAAGGTGAGATGACAGGAGATCCTGCCCCGGCACTTCGCCCAATAGCAGCCAGTCCCTTCCCGC
TTCAGTGACAACGTCGAGCACAGCTGCGCAAGGAACGCCCGTCGTGGCCAGCCACGATAGCCGCGCTGCC
TCGTCTTGCAGTTCATTCAGGGCACCGGACAGGTCGGTCTTGACAAAAAGAACCGGGCGCCCCTGCGCTG
ACAGCCGGAACACGGCGGCATCAGAGCAGCCGATTGTCTGTTGTGCCCAGTCATAGCCGAATAGCCTCTC
CACCCAAGCGGCCGGAGAACCTGCGTGCAATCCATCTTGTTCAATCATGCGAAACGATCCTCATCCTGTC
TCTTGATCGATCTTTGCAAAAGCCTAGGCCTCCAAAAAAGCCTCCTCACTACTTCTGGAATAGCTCAGAG
GCCGAGGCGGCCTCGGCCTCTGCATAAATAAAAAAAATTAGTCAGCCATGGGGCGGAGAATGGGCGGAAC
TGGGCGGAGTTAGGGGCGGGATGGGCGGAGTTAGGGGCGGGACTATGGTTGCTGACTAATTGAGATGCAT
GCTTTGCATACTTCTGCCTGCTGGGGAGCCTGGGGACTTTCCACACCT
Features (pLannotate 1.2.2; 20 found; start..end, strand, type, name):
    275..1135    -  CDS            AmpR: β-lactamase; bla; confers resistance to ampicillin, carbenicillin, and related antibiotics
   1136..1227    -  promoter       AmpR promoter: bla
   1246..1273    -  terminator     rrnB T2 terminator: transcription terminator T2 from the E. coli rrnB gene
   1301..1422    -  polyA_signal   SV40 poly(A) signal: SV40 polyadenylation signal
   1445..1582    -  CDS            large T antigen (fragment): large T antigen from SV40 (simian virus 40)
   1582..1637    -  intron         small t intron (fragment): SV40 (simian virus 40) small t antigen intron
   1647..1686    -  CDS            lacZα (fragment): LacZα fragment of β-galactosidase; lacZ fragment
   1696..1714    +  promoter       T7 promoter: promoter for bacteriophage T7 RNA polymerase
   1736..1756    -  misc_feature   MCS (fragment): pBluescript multiple cloning site
   1787..2020    -  CDS            MCP: mutant acyl carrier protein (ACP) from E. coli The mutations (D36T and D39G) prevent recognition by ACP synthase while allowing recognition by SFP synthase.
   2036..2059    -  misc_feature   MCS (fragment): pBluescript multiple cloning site
   2072..2090    -  promoter       T3 promoter: promoter for bacteriophage T3 RNA polymerase
   2136..2339    -  promoter       CMV promoter: human cytomegalovirus (CMV) immediate early promoter
   2340..2643    -  enhancer       CMV enhancer: human cytomegalovirus immediate early enhancer
   2818..3406    -  rep_origin     ori: high-copy-number ColE1/pMB1/pBR322/pUC origin of replication
   3628..3644    +  polyA_signal   bGH poly(A) signal (fragment): bovine growth hormone polyadenylation signal
   3735..3782    -  polyA_signal   HSV TK poly(A) signal: herpes simplex virus thymidine kinase polyadenylation signal (Cole and Stacy, 1985)
   3841..3993    -  CDS            ble (fragment): BLE_KLEPN - Experimental evidence at protein level: Swiss-Prot protein existence level 1. Binding protein with a strong affinity to the bleomycin family of antibiotics. Binds to CL990; an antimitotic-antibiotic compound. From Klebsiella pneumoniae.
   4014..4808    -  CDS            NeoR/KanR: aminoglycoside phosphotransferase from Tn5; aph(3')-II (or nptII); confers resistance to neomycin, kanamycin, and G418 (Geneticin®)
   4843..112     -  promoter       SV40 promoter (across the origin): SV40 enhancer and early promoter
