[The description below was written by a language model from this plasmid's Addgene catalogue record and pLannotate feature annotations shown in this document.]
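Description:
pMCP-tag (m) Vector is a 5,088 bp empty-backbone mammalian expression plasmid designed for producing a protein of interest as a fusion to the MCP-tag. It replicates in E. coli from a high-copy ColE1/pUC-type origin and is selected with ampicillin through a β-lactamase cassette. A second marker, the Tn5 aminoglycoside phosphotransferase (NeoR/KanR), is driven by the SV40 enhancer/early promoter and followed by an HSV TK polyadenylation signal. It allows G418 selection of stably transfected mammalian cells, and the record also notes kanamycin resistance. A fragment of the ble gene lies just downstream of NeoR/KanR; as a partial sequence it is probably a remnant of the Tn5 region rather than a functional marker.

The expression cassette consists of the human CMV immediate-early enhancer and promoter, the MCP coding sequence flanked on both sides by short multiple cloning site fragments, and an SV40 small t intron fragment and SV40 poly(A) signal for transcript processing. T3 and T7 promoters bracket the tag region. The cloning sites on either side of the tag fit the stated purpose of fusing a gene to either the N- or C-terminus of MCP, although the catalogue fields list the tag as N-terminal on the backbone.

MCP is a mutant of the E. coli acyl carrier protein. Its D36T and D39G substitutions prevent recognition by ACP synthase while retaining recognition by SFP synthase. This permits enzyme-mediated covalent labelling of the fusion protein and, in principle, labelling that is orthogonal to the standard ACP-tag. No insert is present. The plasmid belongs to a collection of cell-imaging tag vectors, which points to use in labelling and imaging tagged proteins in mammalian cells.
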