Addgene plasmid #101127: pMCP-tag (m) Vector
Purpose: (Empty Backbone) Mammalian expression plasmid that allows for the expression of a gene of interest fused to the N-terminus or C-terminus of MCP-tag.
Depositing lab: New England Biolabs & Ana Egana. Depositing organization: New England Biolabs.
Backbone
  Vector backbone: pMCP-tag (m) Vector
  Backbone size (bp): 5088
  Vector type: Mammalian Expression
  Selectable markers: Neomycin (select with G418) ; Kanamycin
  Tag / fusion protein: MCP-tag (Mutant ACP- tag) (N terminal on backbone)
Growth in bacteria
  Bacterial resistance: Ampicillin, 100 μg/mL
  Growth temperature: 37°C
  Growth strain: DH5alpha
  Copy number: High Copy
Gene/Insert
  Gene/Insert name: None
  Tag / fusion protein: MCP-tag (Mutant ACP- tag) (N terminal on backbone)
Terms and licenses: Academic/Nonprofit Terms; Industry Terms
Depositor comments: Originally cloned by Covalys. The MCP-tag is an N-vector tag. Additional antibiotic resistance to Kanmycin For more information on this plasmid, please see https://www.addgene.org/depositor-collections/neb-cell-imaging-tags/ This plasmid is covered by one or more patents, trademarks and/or copyrights owned or controlled by New England Biolabs, Inc (NEB). For more information about commercial rights, please contact NEB's Global Business Development team at .
How to cite: pMCP-tag (m) Vector was a gift from New England Biolabs & Ana Egana (Addgene plasmid # 101127 ; http://n2t.net/addgene:101127 ; RRID:Addgene_101127)
